>Addgene plasmid #57552 | mGeos2-VEL-MAPTau-N-10 | addgene full sequence | sequence record 202378 | Addgene NGS Result
TAGTTATTAATAGTAATCAATTACGGGGTCATTAGTTCATAGCCCATATATGGAGTTCCGCGTTACATAA
CTTACGGTAAATGGCCCGCCTGGCTGACCGCCCAACGACCCCCGCCCATTGACGTCAATAATGACGTATG
TTCCCATAGTAACGCCAATAGGGACTTTCCATTGACGTCAATGGGTGGAGTATTTACGGTAAACTGCCCA
CTTGGCAGTACATCAAGTGTATCATATGCCAAGTACGCCCCCTATTGACGTCAATGACGGTAAATGGCCC
GCCTGGCATTATGCCCAGTACATGACCTTATGGGACTTTCCTACTTGGCAGTACATCTACGTATTAGTCA
TCGCTATTACCATGGTGATGCGGTTTTGGCAGTACATCAATGGGCGTGGATAGCGGTTTGACTCACGGGG
ATTTCCAAGTCTCCACCCCATTGACGTCAATGGGAGTTTGTTTTGGCACCAAAATCAACGGGACTTTCCA
AAATGTCGTAACAACTCCGCCCCATTGACGCAAATGGGCGGTAGGCGTGTACGGTGGGAGGTCTATATAA
GCAGAGCTGGTTTAGTGAACCGTCAGATCCGCTAGCGCTACCGGACTCAGATCTCGAGGCCACCATGGCT
GAGCCCCGCCAGGAGTTCGAAGTGATGGAAGATCACGCTGGGACGTACGGGTTGGGGGACAGGAAAGATC
AGGGGGGCTACACCATGCACCAAGACCAAGAGGGTGACACGGACGCTGGCCTGAAAGCTGAAGAAGCAGG
CATTGGAGACACCCCCAGCCTGGAAGACGAAGCTGCTGGTCACGTGACCCAAGCTCGCATGGTCAGTAAA
AGCAAAGACGGGACTGGAAGCGATGACAAAAAAGCCAAGGGGGCTGATGGTAAAACGAAGATCGCCACAC
CGCGGGGAGCAGCCCCTCCAGGCCAGAAGGGCCAGGCCAACGCCACCAGGATTCCAGCAAAAACCCCGCC
CGCTCCAAAGACACCACCCAGCTCTGGTGAACCTCCAAAATCAGGGGATCGCAGCGGCTACAGCAGCCCC
GGCTCCCCAGGCACTCCCGGCAGCCGCTCCCGCACCCCGTCCCTTCCAACCCCACCCACCCGGGAGCCCA
AGAAGGTGGCAGTGGTCCGTACTCCACCCAAGTCGCCGTCTTCCGCCAAGAGCCGCCTGCAGACAGCCCC
CGTGCCCATGCCAGACCTGAAGAATGTCAAGTCCAAGATCGGCTCCACTGAGAACCTGAAGCACCAGCCG
GGAGGCGGGAAGGTGCAAATAGTCTACAAACCAGTTGACCTGAGCAAGGTGACCTCCAAGTGTGGCTCAT
TAGGCAACATCCATCATAAACCAGGAGGTGGCCAGGTGGAAGTAAAATCTGAGAAGCTTGACTTCAAGGA
CAGAGTCCAGTCGAAGATTGGGTCCCTGGACAATATCACCCACGTCCCTGGCGGAGGAAATAAAAAGATT
GAAACCCACAAGCTGACCTTCCGCGAGAACGCCAAAGCCAAGACAGACCACGGGGCGGAGATCGTGTACA
AGTCGCCAGTGGTGTCTGGGGACACGTCTCCACGGCATCTCAGCAATGTCTCCTCCACCGGCAGCATCGA
CATGGTAGACTCGCCCCAGCTCGCCACGCTAGCTGACGAGGTGTCTGCCTCCCTGGCCAAGCAGGGTTTG
AGCTCCGGAGGGGATCCACCGGTCGCCACCATGAGTGCGATTAAGCCAGACATGAAGATCAAACTCCGTA
TGGAAGGCAACGTAAACGGGCACCACTTTGTGATCGACGGAGATGGTACAGGCAAGCCTTTTGAGGGAAA
ACAGAGTATGGATCTTGAAGTCAAAGAGGGCGGACCTCTGCCTTTTGCCTTTGATATCCTGACCACTGCA
TTCCTGTACGGCAACAGGGTATTCGCCAAATATCCAGACAACATACAAGACTATTTTAAGCAGTCGTTTC
CTAAGGGGTATTCGTGGGAACGAAGCTTGACTTTCGAAGACGGGGGCATTTGCAACGCCAGAAACGACAT
AACAATGGAAGGGGACACTTTCTATAATAAAGTTCGATTTTATGGTACCAACTTTCCCGCCAATGGTCCA
GTTATGCAGAAGAAGACGCTGAAATGGGAGCCCTCCACTGAGAAAATGTATGTGCGTGATGGAGTGCTGA
CGGGTGATGTAGAGATGGCTTTGTTGCTTGAAGGAAATGCCCATTACCGATGTGACTTCAGAACTACTTA
CAAAGCTAAGGAGAAGGGTGTCAAGTTACCAGGCGCCCACTTTGTGGACCACTGCATTGAGATTTTAAGC
CATGACAAAGATTACAACAAGGTTAAGCTGTATGAGCATGCTGTTGCTCATTCTGGATTGCCTGACAATG
CCAGACGATAAGCGGCCGCGACTCTAGATCATAATCAGCCATACCACATTTGTAGAGGTTTTACTTGCTT
TAAAAAACCTCCCACACCTCCCCCTGAACCTGAAACATAAAATGAATGCAATTGTTGTTGTTAACTTGTT
TATTGCAGCTTATAATGGTTACAAATAAAGCAATAGCATCACAAATTTCACAAATAAAGCATTTTTTTCA
CTGCATTCTAGTTGTGGTTTGTCCAAACTCATCAATGTATCTTAAGGCGTAAATTGTAAGCGTTAATATT
TTGTTAAAATTCGCGTTAAATTTTTGTTAAATCAGCTCATTTTTTAACCAATAGGCCGAAATCGGCAAAA
TCCCTTATAAATCAAAAGAATAGACCGAGATAGGGT
[37 nt withheld, positions 2767-2803]
AAAGAACGTGGACTCCAACGTCAAAGG
[49 nt withheld, positions 2831-2879]
T
[91 nt withheld, positions 2881-2971]
G
[124 nt withheld, positions 2973-3096]
CAGGTGGCACTTTTCGGGGAAATGTGCGCGGAACCCCTATTTGTTTATTTTTCTAAATACATTCAAATAT
GTATCCGCTCATGAGACAATAACCCTGATAAATGCTTCAATAATATTGAAAAAGGAAGAGTCCTGAGGCG
GAAAGAACCAGCTGTGGAATGTGTGTCAGTTAGGGTGTGGAAAGTCCCCAGGCTCCCCAGCAGGCAGAAG
TATGCAAAGCATGCATCTCAATTAGTCAGCAACCAGGTGTGGAAAGTCCCCAGGCTCCCCAGCAGGCAGA
AGTATGCAAAGCATGCATCTCAATTAGTCAGCAACCATAGTCCCGCCCCTAACTCCGCCCATCCCGCCCC
TAACTCCGCCCAGTTCCGCCCATTCTCCGCCCCATGGCTGACTAATTTTTTTTATTTATGCAGAGGCCGA
GGCCGCCTCGGCCTCTGAGCTATTCCAGAAGTAGTGAGGAGGCTTTTTTGGAGGCCTAGGCTTTTGCAAA
GATCGATCAAGAGACAGGATGAGGATCGTTTCGCATGATTGAACAAGATGGATTGCACGCAGGTTCTCCG
GCCGCTTGGGTGGAGAGGCTATTCGGCTATGACTGGGCACAACAGACAATCGGCTGCTCTGATGCCGCCG
TGTTCCGGCTGTCAGCGCAGGGGCGCCCGGTTCTTTTTGTCAAGACCGACCTGTCCGGTGCCCTGAATGA
ACTGCAAGACGAGGCAGCGCGGCTATCGTGGCTGGCCACGACGGGCGTTCCTTGCGCAGCTGTGCTCGAC
GTTGTCACTGAAGCGGGAAGGGACTGGCTGCTATTGGGCGAAGTGCCGGGGCAGGATCTCCTGTCATCTC
ACCTTGCTCCTGCCGAGAAAGTATCCATCATGGCTGATGCAATGCGGCGGCTGCATACGCTTGATCCGGC
TACCTGCCCATTCGACCACCAAGCGAAACATCGCATCGAGCGAGCACGTACTCGGATGGAAGCCGGTCTT
GTCGATCAGGATGATCTGGACGAAGAGCATCAGGGGCTCGCGCCAGCCGAACTGTTCGCCAGGCTCAAGG
CGAGCATGCCCGACGGCGAGGATCTCGTCGTGACCCATGGCGATGCCTGCTTGCCGAATATCATGGTGGA
AAATGGCCGCTTTTCTGGATTCATCGACTGTGGCCGGCTGGGTGTGGCGGACCGCTATCAGGACATAGCG
TTGGCTACCCGTGATATTGCTGAAGAGCTTGGCGGCGAATGGGCTGACCGCTTCCTCGTGCTTTACGGTA
TCGCCGCTCCCGATTCGCAGCGCATCGCCTTCTATCGCCTTCTTGACGAGTTCTTCTGAGCGGGACTCTG
GGGTTCGAAATGACCGACCAAGCGACGCCCAACCTGCCATCACGAGATTTCGATTCCACCGCCGCCTTCT
ATGAAAGGTTGGGCTTCGGAATCGTTTTCCGGGACGCCGGCTGGATGATCCTCCAGCGCGGGGATCTCAT
GCTGGAGTTCTTCGCCCACCCTAGGGGGAGGCTAACTGAAACACGGAAGGAGACAATACCGGAAGGAACC
CGCGCTATGACGGCAATAAAAAGACAGAATAAAACGCACGGTGTTGGGTCGTTTGTTCATAAACGCGGGG
TTCGGTCCCAGGGCTGGCACTCTGTCGATACCCCACCGAGACCCCATTGGGGCCAATACGCCCGCGTTTC
TTCCTTTTCCCCACCCCACCCCCCAAGTTCGGGTGAAGGCCCAGGGCTCGCAGCCAACGTCGGGGCGGCA
GGCCCTGCCATAGCCTCAGGTTACTCATATATACTTTAGATTGATTTAAAACTTCATTTTTAATTTAAAA
GGATCTAGGTGAAGATCCTTTTTGATAATCTCATGACCAAAATCCCTTAACGTGAGTTTTCGTTCCACTG
AGCGTCAGACCCCGTAGAAAAGATCAAAGGATCTTCTTGAGATCCTTTTTTTCTGCGCGTAATCTGCTGC
TTGCAAACAAAAAAACCACCGCTACCAGCGGTGGTTTGTTTGCCGGATCAAGAGCTACCAACTCTTTTTC
CGAAGGTAACTGGCTTCAGCAGAGCGCAGATACCAAATACTGTTCTTCTAGTGTAGCCGTAGTTAGGCCA
CCACTTCAAGAACTCTGTAGCACCGCCTACATACCTCGCTCTGCTAATCCTGTTACCAGTGGCTGCTGCC
AGTGGCGATAAGTCGTGTCTTACCGGGTTGGACTCAAGACGATAGTTACCGGATAAGGCGCAGCGGTCGG
GCTGAACGGGGGGTTCGTGCACACAGCCCAGCTTGGAGCGAACGACCTACACCGAACTGAGATACCTACA
GCGTGAGCTATGAGAAAGCGCCACGCTTCCCGAAGGGAGAAAGGCGGACAGGTATCCGGTAAGCGGCAGG
GTCGGAACAGGAGAGCGCACGAGGGAGCTTCCAGGGGGAAACGCCTGGTATCTTTATAGTCCTGTCGGGT
TTCGCCACCTCTGACTTGAGCGTCGATTTTTGTGATGCTCGTCAGGGGGGCGGAGCCTATGGAAAAACGC
CAGCAACGCGGCCTTTTTACGGTTCCTGGCCTTTTGCTGGCCTTTTGCTCACATGTTCTTTCCTGCGTTA
TCCCCTGATTCTGTGGATAACCGTATTACCGCCATGCAT
Features (pLannotate 1.2.2; 15 found; start..end, strand, type, name):
     61..364     +  enhancer       CMV enhancer: human cytomegalovirus immediate early enhancer
    365..568     +  promoter       CMV promoter: human cytomegalovirus (CMV) immediate early promoter
    591..618     +  misc_feature   MCS (fragment): multiple cloning site
    625..1680    +  CDS            MAPT (fragment): TAU_SPECI - Experimental evidence at protein level: Swiss-Prot protein existence level 1. Promotes microtubule assembly and stability, and might be involved in the establishment and maintenance of neuronal polarity. The C-terminus binds axonal microtubules while the N-terminus binds neural plasma membrane components, suggesting that tau functions as a linker protein between both. Axonal polarity is predetermined by tau localization (in the neuronal cell) in the domain of the cell body defined by the centrosome. The short isoforms allow plasticity of the cytoskeleton whereas the longer isoforms
   1711..2391    +  CDS            Skylan-NS: truly monomeric reversibly photoswitchable fluorescent protein, suitable for nonlinear structured illumination microscopy (Zhang et al., 2016) mEos3.1 derivative that eliminates the green-to-red conversion
   2407..2490    +  CDS            large T antigen (fragment): large T antigen from SV40 (simian virus 40)
   2513..2634    +  polyA_signal   SV40 poly(A) signal: SV40 polyadenylation signal
   2668..3096    -  rep_origin     f1 ori (sequence partly withheld): f1 bacteriophage origin of replication; arrow indicates direction of (+) strand synthesis
   3123..3227    +  promoter       AmpR promoter: bla
   3229..3586    +  promoter       SV40 promoter: SV40 enhancer and early promoter
   3621..4415    +  CDS            NeoR/KanR: aminoglycoside phosphotransferase from Tn5; aph(3')-II (or nptII); confers resistance to neomycin, kanamycin, and G418 (Geneticin®)
   4436..4588    +  CDS            ble (fragment): BLE_KLEPN - Experimental evidence at protein level: Swiss-Prot protein existence level 1. Binding protein with a strong affinity to the bleomycin family of antibiotics. Binds to CL990; an antimitotic-antibiotic compound. From Klebsiella pneumoniae.
   4647..4694    +  polyA_signal   HSV TK poly(A) signal: herpes simplex virus thymidine kinase polyadenylation signal (Cole and Stacy, 1985)
   4785..4801    -  polyA_signal   bGH poly(A) signal (fragment): bovine growth hormone polyadenylation signal
   5023..5611    +  rep_origin     ori: high-copy-number ColE1/pMB1/pBR322/pUC origin of replication
