[The description below was written by a language model from this plasmid's Addgene catalogue record and pLannotate feature annotations shown in this document.]
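Description:
mGeos2-VEL-MAPTau-N-10 is a mammalian expression plasmid built on the mGeos2-VEL-N1 backbone, an N1-style fluorescent protein fusion vector. It encodes human microtubule-associated protein tau (MAPT) fused at its C terminus to the fluorescent protein mGeos2-VEL. The sequenced record is 5,725 nt. Transcription of the fusion is driven by the human cytomegalovirus immediate early enhancer and promoter and terminated by an SV40 polyadenylation signal. The tau open reading frame sits just downstream of a residual multiple cloning site, followed after a short linker by the fluorescent protein coding sequence. The automated annotation labels this second reading frame Skylan-NS, a related mEos3.1-derived protein. This most likely reflects sequence similarity within the Eos family, and the catalogue entry identifies the tag as mGeos2-VEL. The short fragments annotated as SV40 large T antigen, ble and bGH poly(A) appear to be backbone remnants or partial matches, not functional elements.

The plasmid is propagated in E. coli at high copy from a ColE1/pUC-type origin and also carries an f1 phage origin. A single NeoR/KanR (Tn5 aminoglycoside phosphotransferase) gene serves both hosts. A bacterial promoter drives it for kanamycin selection in bacteria. The SV40 enhancer and early promoter, paired with an HSV TK polyadenylation signal, drive it for G418 selection of stably transfected mammalian cells.

The stated purpose is microtubule localization: tau binds and stabilises microtubules, so the fusion labels the microtubule network in cells for fluorescence imaging. The record lists paired spectral values (excitation 503/569 nm, emission 514/581 nm), indicating two spectral states. It does not otherwise describe the tag's photophysical behaviour or the cloning method.
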