Addgene plasmid #57552: mGeos2-VEL-MAPTau-N-10
Purpose: Localization: Microtubules, Excitation: 503 / 569, Emission: 514 / 581
Depositing lab: Michael Davidson. Depositing organization: Florida State University, Tallahassee.
Backbone
  Vector backbone: mGeos2-VEL-N1
  Backbone size w/o insert (bp): 4750
  Vector type: Mammalian Expression
  Selectable markers: Neomycin (select with G418)
Growth in bacteria
  Bacterial resistance: Kanamycin, 50 μg/mL
  Growth temperature: 37°C
  Growth strain: DH5alpha
  Copy number: High Copy
Gene/Insert
  Gene/Insert name: MAPTau (alt name: NM_016841)
  Species: H. sapiens (human)
  Entrez Gene: MAPT (a.k.a. DDPAC, FTD1, FTDP-17, MAPTL, MSTD, MTBT1, MTBT2, PPND, PPP1R103, TAU, Tau-PHF6, tau-40)
  Promoter: CMV
  Tag / fusion protein: mGeos2-VEL (C terminal on backbone)
  Cloning method: Unknown
  Sequencing primers: 5′ CMV-F; 3′ SV40pA-R
Terms and licenses: Academic/Nonprofit Terms; Industry Terms
Depositor comments: . Excitation = 503 / 569; Emission = 514 / 581
How to cite: mGeos2-VEL-MAPTau-N-10 was a gift from Michael Davidson (Addgene plasmid # 57552 ; http://n2t.net/addgene:57552 ; RRID:Addgene_57552)
