>Addgene plasmid #57552 | mGeos2-VEL-MAPTau-N-10 | depositor partial sequence | sequence record 88698 | insert sequence
CGTCAGATCCGCTAGCGCTACCGGACTCAGATCTCGAGGCCACCATGGCTGAGCCCCGCCAGGAGTTCGA
AGTGATGGAAGATCACGCTGGGACGTACGGGTTGGGGGACAGGAAAGATCAGGGGGGCTACACCATGCAC
CAAGACCAAGAGGGTGACACGGACGCTGGCCTGAAAGCTGAAGAAGCAGGCATTGGAGACACCCCCAGCC
TGGAAGACGAAGCTGCTGGTCACGTGACCCAAGCTCGCATGGTCAGTAAAAGCAAAGACGGGACTGGAAG
CGATGACAAAAAAGCCAAGGGGGCTGATGGTAAAACGAAGATCGCCACACCGCGGGGAGCAGCCCCTCCA
GGCCAGAAGGGCCAGGCCAACGCCACCAGGATTCCAGCAAAAACCCCGCCCGCTCCAAAGACACCACCCA
GCTCTGGTGAACCTCCAAAATCAGGGGATCGCAGCGGCTACAGCAGCCCCGGCTCCCCAGGCACTCCCGG
CAGCCGCTCCCGCACCCCGTCCCTTCCAACCCCACCCACCCGGGAGCCCAAGAAGGTGGCAGTGGTCCGT
ACTCCACCCAAGTCGCCGTCTTCCGCCAAGAGCCGCCTGCAGACAGCCCCCGTGCCCATGCCAGACCTGA
AGAATGTCAAGTCCAAGATCGGCTCCACTGAGAACCTGAAGCACCAGCCGGGAGGCGGGAAGGTGCAAAT
AGTCTACAAACCAGTTGACCTGAGCAAGGTGACCTCCAAGTGTGGCTCATTAGGCAACATCCATCATAAA
CCAGGAGGTGGCCAGGTGGAAGTAAAATCTGAGAAGCTTGACTTCAAGGACAGAGTCCAGTCGAAGATTG
GGTCCCTGGACAATATCACCCACGTCCCTGGCGGAGGAAATAAAAAGATTGAAACCCACAAGCTGACCTT
CCGCGAGAACGCCAAAGCCAAGACAGACCACGGGGCGGAGATCGTGTACAAGTCGCCAGTGGTGTCTGGG
GACACGTCTCCACGGCATCTCAGCAATGTCTCCTCCACCGGCAGCATCGACATGGTAGACTCGCCCCAGC
TCGCCACGCTAGCTGACGAGGTGTCTGCCTCCCTGGCCAAGCAGGGTTTGAGCTCCGGAGGGGATCCACC
GGTCGCCACCATGAGTGCGATTAAGCCAGACATGAAGATCAAACTCCGTATGGAAGGCAACGTAAACGGG
CACCACTTTGTGATCGACGGAGATGGTACAGGCAAGCCTTTTGAGGGAAAACAGAGTATGGATCTTGAAG
TCAAAGAGGGCGGACCTCTGCCTTTTGCCTTTGATATCCTGACCACTGCATTCCTGTACGGCAACAGGGT
ATTCGCCAAATATCCAGACAACATACAAGACTATTTTAAGCAGTCGTTTCCTAAGGGGTATTCGTGGGAA
CGAAGCTTGACTTTCGAAGACGGGGGCATTTGCAACGCCAGAAACGACATAACAATGGAAGGGGACACTT
TCTATAATAAAGTTCGATTTTATGGTACCAACTTTCCCGCCAATGGTCCAGTTATGCAGAAGAAGACGCT
GAAATGGGAGCCCTCCACTGAGAAAATGTATGTGCGTGATGGAGTGCTGACGGGTGATGTAGAGATGGCT
TTGTTGCTTGAAGGAAATGCCCATTACCGATGTGACTTCAGAACTACTTACAAAGCTAAGGAGAAGGGTG
TCAAGTTACCAGGCGCCCACTTTGTGGACCACTGCATTGAGATTTTAAGCCATGACAAAGATTACAACAA
GGTTAAGCTGTATGAGCATGCTGTTGCTCATTCTGGATTGCCTGACAATGCCAGACGATAAGCGGCCGCG
ACTCTAGATCATAATCAGCCATACCACATTGT
